>Addgene plasmid #160416 | pJH203_pE12_hyCal9-mCherry | addgene full sequence | sequence record 316164 | Addgene NGS Result
GTAAAACGACGGCCAGTCTTAAGCTCGGGCCCCAAATAATGATTTTATTTTGACTGATAGTGACCTGTTC
GTTGCAACAAATTGATGAGCAATGCTTTTTTATAATGCCAACTTTGTACAAAAAAGCAGGCTTAGCTAGC
GCCACCATGAGCGAGGAAGATGAGAAGAAAATTAAGAGCCCACATGAACAGAGAAATGATAGAGTGAAAG
AACACGTGGCTCATCTGATTAAGAATGTGAGCTTCCATGGACTGAGCTATGTGGCTGATAAAAGAAACAA
CTACTTCAGAAGAGCTATTTGGTTCCTGATCACCGTGGGAGCCTTCATCTATGCTGTGGAAAAGGTGTAT
GAGTCTACCGTGAATTACTTTAGCTATCCATTCAAGACAGCTAGAATGAAAATCTATGTGAATGAACTGA
ACTTCCCAGCTGTGAGCTTCTGCAATCTGAACGATTTTCTGTTTTCTAAGCTGAATGGAACCAAACTGGA
TGAAAGCATCCTGTACCCAGATGATCCAGAGAAAAACAATGTGTCTGAAATTGAGATTTCCAATATCACA
TCTGACGCTACAATCAGACTGGATCAGATGCTGGTGGATTGCGAATTCGAGGGAAAAAAGTGTACACACG
AGAATTTCACCGATTTCTGGACCATGCAGGGAGAGCTGTGCTTCACATTCAATAGCGGAAAAAATTCTCA
CTCTCTGCTGAAGGTGTCTGGAGTGGGAGTGCTGAGATCTCTGAAGCTGACCATTAACGTGCAGCATTAT
GAGTATTACAGAGATGAGATGGCCGGAGGAATTCACCTGATGATTCATGGACAGGATGAAGAGCCAGTGA
AAATGCAGGGACAGATCGTGTCTCCAGGATATTCTTTCTATGTGAAGGTGGAAAAGAAGACCATCATGAA
CCTGGAGAAACCATATAAGACAGAGTGCGGAACCGTGAAACTGAAATATTTTGATAGATACTCCATGCAC
ACATGCTGGCTGGAGCAGCTGACCGATTATGTGAATAAGATGTGCCACTGCAAGGACTTCTTCATGCCAG
GAAATATTCCATATTGTTCTCTGCCAGAACTGCAGAACTGTACCTGGATTGAGTGGGCTAAATTCAATAA
GGATAAAATGTACAAGTGCCCACTGCCATGTAAGATTGACCTGTACGGAGTGTCTCTGTCTAGAGCCCTG
TTCCCAACCACACAGTATAGCTCTATCCTGGCCGAGCAGTTCAGAAAACAGCCACATGTGCTGTCTATCG
TGCACAACATTACAGATGAGCTGCTGTTCATGAGAGATAACCTGCTGAGATTCATTATCTATTACGATGA
TCTGAGCTATGAGGTGCTGGAACAGAAACCATCTTATGAGACACTGGTGTGGCTGGGAGACATTGGAGGA
CAGATCGGACTGTTTATCGGAGCCGGAGTGATGAGCTACTTCGAGTTCCTGGATTGCCTGGCCATCGTGA
TCTACACCAGATTTTTCCAGAAGTTCACAAGCAGCGGTGGCTCAGGTGGTGGCGGTTCAGGCGGAATGGG
ATCCATGGTCTCAAAGGGTGAAGAAGATAACATGGCAATTATTAAAGAGTTTATGCGTTTCAAGGTGCAT
ATGGAGGGATCTGTCAATGGGCATGAGTTTGAAATTGAAGGTGAAGGAGAAGGCCGACCATATGAGGGAA
CACAAACCGCAAAACTAAAGGTAAGTTTAAACATATATATACTAACTAACCCTGATTATTTAAATTTTCA
GGTAACTAAAGGCGGACCATTACCATTCGCCTGGGACATCCTCTCTCCACAGTTCATGTATGGAAGTAAA
GCTTATGTTAAACATCCGGCAGATATACCAGATTATTTGAAACTTTCATTCCCGGAGGGTTTTAAGTGGG
AACGCGTAATGAATTTTGAAGACGGAGGAGTTGTTACAGTGACGCAAGACTCAAGGTAAGTTTAAACAGT
TCGGTACTAACTAACCATACATATTTAAATTTTCAGCCTCCAAGATGGAGAATTTATTTATAAAGTCAAA
CTTCGAGGAACGAATTTCCCCTCGGATGGACCTGTTATGCAGAAGAAGACTATGGGATGGGAAGCTTCAA
GTGAAAGAATGTACCCTGAAGACGGTGCTCTTAAGGGAGAGATTAAACAACGTCTTAAATTGAAAGATGG
AGGACATTACGATGCTGAGGTAAGTTTAAACATGATTTTACTAACTAACTAATCTGATTTAAATTTTCAG
GTGAAGACAACTTACAAAGCCAAAAAACCAGTTCAGCTGCCAGGAGCGTACAATGTTAATATTAAACTGG
ATATCACCTCCCACAACGAGGATTACACTATCGTTGAGCAATATGAAAGAGCTGAAGGGCGGCACTCGAC
AGGTGGCATGGATGAATTGTATAAGTAGTACCCAGCTTTCTTGTACAAAGTTGGCATTATAAGAAAGCAT
TGCTTATCAATTTGTTGCAACGAACAGGTCACTATCAGTCAAAATAAAATCATTATTTGCCATCCAGCTG
ATATCCCCTATAGTGAGTCGTATTACATGGTCATAGCTGTTTCCTGGCAGCTCTGGCCCGTGTCTCAAAA
TCTCTGATGTTACATTGCACAAGATAAAAATATATCATCATGAACAATAAAACTGTCTGCTTACATAAAC
AGTAATACAAGGGGTGTTATGAGCCATATTCAACGGGAAACGTCGAGGCCGCGATTAAATTCCAACATGG
ATGCTGATTTATATGGGTATAAATGGGCTCGCGATAATGTCGGGCAATCAGGTGCGACAATCTATCGCTT
GTATGGGAAGCCCGATGCGCCAGAGTTGTTTCTGAAACATGGCAAAGGTAGCGTTGCCAATGATGTTACA
GATGAGATGGTCAGACTAAACTGGCTGACGGAATTTATGCCTCTTCCGACCATCAAGCATTTTATCCGTA
CTCCTGATGATGCATGGTTACTCACCACTGCGATCCCCGGAAAAACAGCATTCCAGGTATTAGAAGAATA
TCCTGATTCAGGTGAAAATATTGTTGATGCGCTGGCAGTGTTCCTGCGCCGGTTGCATTCGATTCCTGTT
TGTAATTGTCCTTTTAACAGCGATCGCGTATTTCGTCTCGCTCAGGCGCAATCACGAATGAATAACGGTT
TGGTTGATGCGAGTGATTTTGATGACGAGCGTAATGGCTGGCCTGTTGAACAAGTCTGGAAAGAAATGCA
TAAACTTTTGCCATTCTCACCGGATTCAGTCGTCACTCATGGTGATTTCTCACTTGATAACCTTATTTTT
GACGAGGGGAAATTAATAGGTTGTATTGATGTTGGACGAGTCGGAATCGCAGACCGATACCAGGATCTTG
CCATCCTATGGAACTGCCTCGGTGAGTTTTCTCCTTCATTACAGAAACGGCTTTTTCAAAAATATGGTAT
TGATAATCCTGATATGAATAAATTGCAGTTTCATTTGATGCTCGATGAGTTTTTCTAATCAGAATTGGTT
AATTGGTTGTAACACTGGCAGAGCATTACGCTGACTTGACGGGACGGCGCAAGCTCATGACCAAAATCCC
TTAACGTGAGTTACGCGTCGTTCCACTGAGCGTCAGACCCCGTAGAAAAGATCAAAGGATCTTCTTGAGA
TCCTTTTTTTCTGCGCGTAATCTGCTGCTTGCAAACAAAAAAACCACCGCTACCAGCGGTGGTTTGTTTG
CCGGATCAAGAGCTACCAACTCTTTTTCCGAAGGTAACTGGCTTCAGCAGAGCGCAGATACCAAATACTG
TTCTTCTAGTGTAGCCGTAGTTAGGCCACCACTTCAAGAACTCTGTAGCACCGCCTACATACCTCGCTCT
GCTAATCCTGTTACCAGTGGCTGCTGCCAGTGGCGATAAGTCGTGTCTTACCGGGTTGGACTCAAGACGA
TAGTTACCGGATAAGGCGCAGCGGTCGGGCTGAACGGGGGGTTCGTGCACACAGCCCAGCTTGGAGCGAA
CGACCTACACCGAACTGAGATACCTACAGCGTGAGCTATGAGAAAGCGCCACGCTTCCCGAAGGGAGAAA
GGCGGACAGGTATCCGGTAAGCGGCAGGGTCGGAACAGGAGAGCGCACGAGGGAGCTTCCAGGGGGAAAC
GCCTGGTATCTTTATAGTCCTGTCGGGTTTCGCCACCTCTGACTTGAGCGTCGATTTTTGTGATGCTCGT
CAGGGGGGCGGAGCCTATGGAAAAACGCCAGCAACGCGGCCTTTTTACGGTTCCTGGCCTTTTGCTGGCC
TTTTGCTCACATGTTCTTTCCTGCGTTATCCCCTGATTCTGTGGATAACCGTATTACCGCCTTTGAGTGA
GCTGATACCGCTCGCCGCAGCCGAACGACCGAGCGCAGCGAGTCAGTGAGCGAGGAAGCGGAAGAGCGCC
CAATACGCAAACCGCCTCTCCCCGCGCGTTGGCCGATTCATTAATGCAGCTGGCACGACAGGTTTCCCGA
CTGGAAAGCGGGCAGTGAGCGCAACGCAATTAATACGCGTACCGCTAGCCAGGAAGAGTTTGTAGAAACG
CAAAAAGGCCATCCGTCAGGATGGCCTTCTGCTTAGTTTGATGCCTGGCAGTTTATGGCGGGCGTCCTGC
CCGCCACCCTCCGGGCCGTTGCTTCACAACGTTCAAATCCGCTCCCGGCGGATTTGTCCTACTCAGGAGA
GCGTTCACCGACAAACAACAGATAAAACGAAAGGCCCAGTCTTCCGACTGAGCCTTTCGTTTTATTTGAT
GCCTGGCAGTTCCCTACTCTCGCGTTAACGCTAGCATGGATGTTTTCCCAGTCACGACGTT
Features (pLannotate 1.2.2; 10 found; start..end, strand, type, name):
     33..132     +  protein_bind   attL1: mutant version of attL; recombination site for the Gateway® LR reaction LR Clonase™
   1545..2405    +  CDS            mCherry: mCherry is a basic (constitutively fluorescent) red fluorescent protein published in 2004, derived from Discosoma sp.. It is reported to be a very rapidly-maturing monomer with low acid sensitivity.
   2410..2509    -  protein_bind   attL2: mutant version of attL; recombination site for the Gateway® LR reaction LR Clonase™
   2527..2545    -  promoter       T7 promoter: promoter for bacteriophage T7 RNA polymerase
   2679..3488    +  CDS            KanR: aminoglycoside phosphotransferase; aph(3')-Ia; confers resistance to kanamycin in bacteria or G418 (Geneticin®) in eukaryotes
   3635..4223    +  rep_origin     ori: high-copy-number ColE1/pMB1/pBR322/pUC origin of replication
   4406..4498    +  CDS            lacI (fragment): lac repressor; lacI; The lac repressor binds to the lac operator to inhibit transcription in E. coli. This inhibition can be relieved by adding lactose or isopropyl-β-D-thiogalactopyranoside (IPTG).
   4553..4580    -  terminator     rrnB T2 terminator: transcription terminator T2 from the E. coli rrnB gene
   4712..4755    +  terminator     rrnB T1 terminator: Escherichia coli rrnB; transcription terminator T1 from the E. coli rrnB gene
   4802..17      -  CDS            lacZα (fragment) (across the origin): LacZα fragment of β-galactosidase; lacZ fragment
