[The description below was written by a language model from this plasmid's Addgene catalogue record and pLannotate feature annotations shown in this document.]
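Description:
pJH203_pE12_hyCal9-mCherry is a Gateway entry clone built on the pDONR221 backbone, about 4.8 kb in the sequenced record. It is maintained in E. coli through a high-copy ColE1/pUC-type origin and selected with kanamycin via the KanR aminoglycoside phosphotransferase gene. Other annotated backbone elements are typical pDONR remnants: the rrnB T1 and T2 transcription terminators, which insulate the cloning region from read-through transcription, a T7 promoter just outside attL2, and short lacI and lacZα fragments that have no functional role.

The payload sits between the attL1 and attL2 recombination sites. It is a synthetic coding sequence for HyCal9 (also called hyNaC9), described as the postsynaptic HyCal component of the HySyn system, fused at its C terminus to the red fluorescent protein mCherry. The insert was derived from synthesized DNA and assembled by Gibson cloning. The feature table annotates only mCherry, positioned directly before attL2. The unannotated stretch of roughly 1.4 kb between attL1 and mCherry presumably holds the HyNaC9 coding sequence, although the annotation tool did not recognise it.

As an entry clone, the plasmid carries no annotated promoter positioned to drive the fusion or downstream 3' regulatory sequence within the att-flanked cassette, so it is not an expression construct in itself. It is instead meant to be recombined by an LR Clonase reaction into a destination vector, which supplies the regulatory elements needed for expression in chosen cells. The associated work concerns a genetically encoded tool for reconstituting synthetic modulatory neurotransmission and reconnecting neural circuits in vivo. In that context the mCherry tag would allow expression and localisation of the postsynaptic component to be visualised. The record does not state the target organism or the destination vectors used.
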