Addgene plasmid #160416: pJH203_pE12_hyCal9-mCherry
Purpose: Gateway entry clone containing postsynaptic HyCal component (HyNaC9) for HySyn system fused to mCherry
Depositing lab: Daniel Colón-Ramos. Depositing organization: Yale University. Publication: A genetically encoded tool for reconstituting synthetic modulatory neurotransmission and reconnect neural circuits in vivo. Hawk JD, Wisdom EM, Sengupta T, Kashlan ZD, Colon-Ramos DA. Nat Commun. 2021 Aug 9;12(1):4795. doi: 10.1038/s41467-021-24690-9. PubMed 34373460.
Backbone
  Vector backbone: pDONR221
  Vector type: Other
Growth in bacteria
  Bacterial resistance: Kanamycin, 50 μg/mL
  Growth temperature: 37°C
  Growth strain: DH5alpha
  Copy number: High Copy
Gene/Insert
  Gene/Insert name: pDONR221 HyCal9::mCherry (alt name: hyNaC9)
  Species: Synthetic
  Tag / fusion protein: mCherry (C terminal on insert)
  Cloning method: Gibson Cloning
Resource information
  A portion of this plasmid was derived from a plasmid made by: Synthesis
Terms and licenses: Academic/Nonprofit Terms; Industry Terms: Not Available to Industry
How to cite: pJH203_pE12_hyCal9-mCherry was a gift from Daniel Colón-Ramos (Addgene plasmid # 160416 ; http://n2t.net/addgene:160416 ; RRID:Addgene_160416)
